>Addgene plasmid #39636 | KHBD00541 | depositor partial sequence | sequence record 50076 | KHBD00541 sequence 1197 bps
ATGCTGCAAAATGTGTGCCGCGTGTGTGCCAGCAGCACGGACAACTCGAAATCGTTGAAACTATTTAACA
GCGGCGCCTGCAAAGTGCTGCAACAAATCAATTTGCTCACCGGTGTTCTGCTGCAATGCGAACCCGGTTT
ACCCGACTGGATGTGCGAGACCTGCCAGACGGATTTGAAAAGCGCCATATCCTTTCGTGATCGCTGCTTG
AGGAGTCAGAAGATCTTTGAAGAGTCGCTGGTCAGGAATGAAGAGGACACATTCCGCTCCTCAGTTCGTC
GCAGTGCCCGTTCCCAAAGACAGCGGCATGAAGACACCGCTCCAAAGACGCCAGCAAGTCCGCTGGAGGT
AATGATTAAGCTGGAGAGCCTGAGCAATGGCGATGAGGAGGATGATGGCATCGATCACCTGGACTCCTGC
AACGAAGCAGACATGGAGCTGGCCATTAAAGCGATGTCCAGCTCTACCGAAGATGATGGAACTACCTCAC
CGGTCAGATTGAAAAGAACCCGACGTCGGGGACTTAAGAAAGGCGGGAAAGGTGAAAATCGCACAAAGGT
TACGCTTCCAGTTTTCTTTTGCGATCAGTGCGGCAACAATATTACAGGGAAGTCCTCCTTCGACCGTCAC
CTACGCAAACACAGCGGAATTAGGCCCTTTCAGTGCGAACTCTGCCCCGCCCGCTTCCTGTCCTCCGGTG
AGCTGAAAGGACACCAAGTGATGCACACTGGAGATCGCAAGTTCCAGTGTCGTTACTGTGACCGCACCTA
CGTCAACTACAGTGGTCGCCTGCGTCACGAGCGGACCCACACAAATGATCGACCCTTTATTTGTGCGCAG
TGCGGCAAGAGCTTTACCAATTCCTACATCCTCAAGAACCACATGCTTATCCACACGGGCGAGCGCCTGT
TCAGATGTGAGCTGTGCCATCGATCCTTTGCGCGACCCACCCACTTGAAGACTCACTTCCGCTCTAACAC
TCATAAGCACAACTTGGAGAAATCGATGGCAGACGCGGGTGGAGTTCAGCTGTCACCATCCCAGTCAGCG
GATCAGGTCAAATTCGTGACGGAAAAGGAGCCAGAAGCAGAGGCGGATGCCTTTACGATAGAAGTGCCTT
TGCCCGCGGAGCAGGAGCAGGATGAGTCTTTGGGCCTGGCTGCTCTGGAAACATCCACTCTAATGTATAG
TACAAAC
