>Addgene plasmid #39636 | KHBD00541 | addgene partial sequence | sequence record 51757 | M13Rev
CTTATAATGCCAACTTTGTACAAGAAAGTTGGCAAGTTTGTACTATACATTAGAGTGGATGTTTCCAGAG
CAGCCAGGCCCAAAGACTCATCCTGCTCCTGCTCCGCGGGCAAAGGCACTTCTATCGTAAAGGCATCCGC
CTCTGCTTCTGGCTCCTTTTCCGTCACGAATTTGACCTGATCCGCTGACTGGGATGGTGACAGCTGAACT
CCACCCGCGTCTGCCATCGATTTCTCCAAGTTGTGCTTATGAGTGTTAGAGCGGAAGTGAGTCTTCAAGT
GGGTGGGTCGCGCAAAGGATCGATGGCACAGCTCACATCTGAACAGGCGCTCGCCCGTGTGGATAAGCAT
GTGGTTCTTGAGGATGTAGGAATTGGTAAAGCTCTTGCCGCACTGCGCACAAATAAAGGGTCGATCATTT
GTGTGGGTCCGCTCGTGACGCAGGCGACCACTGTAGTTGACGTAGGTGCGGTCACAGTAACGACACTGGA
ACTTGCGATCTCCAGTGTGCATCACTTGGTGTCCTTTCAGCTCACCGGAGGACAGGAAGCGGGCGGGGCA
GAGTTCGCACTGAAAGGGCCTAATTCCGCTGTGTTT
