[The description below was written by a language model from this plasmid's Addgene catalogue record.]
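Description:
KHBD00541 is a Gateway entry clone built in the pDONR221 backbone (Invitrogen), carrying the open reading frame of the Drosophila melanogaster gene CG8159 (FBgn0037619). The backbone contributes about 2.5 kb and the insert is about 1.2 kb. The plasmid is maintained in E. coli as a high-copy plasmid under kanamycin selection. No feature table is provided with the record, so the positions of individual elements cannot be described. An ORF introduced into a pDONR vector by Gateway recombination is normally flanked by attL sites in the resulting entry clone. The M13 forward and reverse priming sites listed for sequencing lie outside the insert.

The record lists no promoter, which is expected for this type of vector. An entry clone is not meant to express its insert but serves as a sequence-verified shuttle from which the ORF can be transferred by LR recombination into any compatible destination vector that supplies the promoter, tags and host-specific elements. The depositor notes that ORFs in this collection were cloned open-ended, without a stop codon, so the CG8159 coding sequence can be fused in frame to C-terminal tags or domains encoded by the destination vector. It would also remain compatible with N-terminal fusions, provided the destination vector supplies a downstream stop.

The clone belongs to a collection associated with a study on automated screening of protein–DNA interactions at Drosophila regulatory elements. This suggests the ORF was included as a candidate DNA-binding factor for such assays, although the record does not describe the function of CG8159 or specify the destination vectors used.
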