Addgene plasmid #39636: KHBD00541
Depositing lab: Bart Deplancke. Depositing organization: Swiss Federal Institute of Technology (EPFL). Publication: Automated protein-DNA interaction screening of Drosophila regulatory elements. Korneel Hens, Jean-Daniel Feuz, Alina Isakova, Antonina Lagovitina, Andreas Massouras, Julien Bryois, Patrick Callaerts, Susan E. Celniker, Bart Deplancke. Nat Methods. 2011 Oct 30;8(12):1065-70. 10.1038/nmeth.1763 PubMed 22037703.
Backbone
  Vector backbone: pDONR221
  Backbone manufacturer: Invitrogen
  Backbone size w/o insert (bp): 2536
  Vector type: Gateway DONR vector
Growth in bacteria
  Bacterial resistance: Kanamycin, 50 μg/mL
  Growth temperature: 37°C
  Growth strain: DH5alpha
  Copy number: High Copy
Gene/Insert
  Gene/Insert name: CG8159 (alt name: FBgn0037619)
  Species: D. melanogaster (fly)
  Insert size (bp): 1197
  Entrez Gene: CG8159 (a.k.a. Dmel_CG8159, Dmel\CG8159)
  Promoter: none
  Cloning method: Gateway Cloning
  Sequencing primers: 5′ M13-F20; 3′ M13R
Terms and licenses: Academic/Nonprofit Terms; Industry Terms: Not Available to Industry
Depositor comments: Please note that the ORFs in this collection were cloned open-ended (without a stop codon).
How to cite: KHBD00541 was a gift from Bart Deplancke (Addgene plasmid # 39636 ; http://n2t.net/addgene:39636 ; RRID:Addgene_39636)
